Addgene plasmid #148256: pnEA-NpM-Dm4E-T_9-44-F41DW42D-GB1_AA
Purpose: Bacterial Expression of Dm4E-T_9-44-F41DW42D
Depositing lab: Elisa Izaurralde. Depositing organization: Max Planck Institute for Developmental Biology. Publication: Molecular architecture of 4E-BP translational inhibitors bound to eIF4E. Peter D, Igreja C, Weber R, Wohlbold L, Weiler C, Ebertsch L, Weichenrieder O, Izaurralde E. Mol Cell. 2015 Mar 19;57(6):1074-87. doi: 10.1016/j.molcel.2015.01.017. Epub 2015 Feb 19. PubMed 25702871.
Backbone
  Vector backbone: Unknown
  Vector type: Bacterial Expression
Growth in bacteria
  Bacterial resistance: Ampicillin, 100 μg/mL
  Growth temperature: 37°C
  Growth strain: DH5alpha
  Copy number: Low Copy
Gene/Insert
  Gene/Insert name: Dm4E-T_9-44-F41DW42D (alt name: 4E-T)
  Species: D. melanogaster (fly)
  Entrez Gene: 4E-T (a.k.a. Dmel_CG32016, CG11097, CG11232, CG32016, Dm4E-T, Dmel\CG32016)
  Cloning method: Unknown
Terms and licenses: Academic/Nonprofit Terms; Industry Terms: Not Available to Industry
Depositor comments: ORF extracted from CG32016 isoform C. NCBI:NM_166798.1, one variation L127S annotated as EST. Plasmids from this collection were made available to the research community and donated after the lab closed. Please note that the sequence provided by the depositing laboratory may be theoretical/predicted or based on Sanger sequencing results. There may be discrepancies between sequencing results obtained by Addgene and the depositor sequence. If an Addgene verified sequence is not available, please contact before placing your order to request that our lab fully sequence the plasmid.
How to cite: pnEA-NpM-Dm4E-T_9-44-F41DW42D-GB1_AA was a gift from Elisa Izaurralde (Addgene plasmid # 148256 ; http://n2t.net/addgene:148256 ; RRID:Addgene_148256)
