[The description below was written by a language model from this plasmid's Addgene catalogue record and pLannotate feature annotations shown in this document.]
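Description:
pnEA-NpM-Dm4E-T_9-44-F41DW42D-GB1_AA is a 7,035 nt bacterial expression plasmid for producing a short mutant fragment of Drosophila melanogaster 4E-T, an eIF4E-binding protein associated with translational repression and P-bodies. The catalogue lists the backbone as unknown, but the annotated features show a pBR322/pET-like architecture. It has a ColE1/pMB1-type origin together with the bom site and the rop gene, which is consistent with the recorded low copy number. An AmpR (β-lactamase) cassette provides ampicillin selection, and scattered remnants of the tetracycline resistance gene and its promoter appear to be non-functional leftovers.

Expression is driven by a T7 promoter followed by a lac operator and the T7 gene 10 ribosome binding site, with a plasmid-borne lacI gene supplying the repressor. Transcription therefore depends on T7 RNA polymerase in the host and is inducible with IPTG, and it ends at a T7 terminator. The open reading frame begins with a cytosolic maltose-binding protein lacking its signal sequence. This is followed by the roughly 96 nt 4E-T segment (residues 9–44 by name, from CG32016 isoform C), and then a C-terminal GB1 domain of streptococcal protein G. A short stretch after GB1 is annotated as a fragment of a T7 gene 10B-derived solubility tag. MBP and GB1 both act as solubility-enhancing partners, and MBP can also serve as an affinity handle, which is useful for a small peptide that would otherwise be hard to produce. The construct name indicates F41D and W42D substitutions. The record does not state their rationale, though the associated study concerns the architecture of 4E-BP-type inhibitors bound to eIF4E, suggesting use as a mutant in binding or structural experiments. The depositor sequence may be theoretical rather than fully verified.
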