Features (pLannotate 1.2.2; 21 found; start..end, strand, type, name):
    104..208     +  promoter       AmpR promoter: bla
    209..1069    +  CDS            AmpR: β-lactamase; bla; confers resistance to ampicillin, carbenicillin, and related antibiotics
   1240..1828    +  rep_origin     ori: high-copy-number ColE1/pMB1/pBR322/pUC origin of replication
   2014..2156    -  misc_feature   bom: basis of mobility region from pBR322
   2258..2449    -  CDS            rop: Rop protein, which maintains plasmids at low copy number; rop
   2466..2846    +  CDS            YPB1_ECOLX: Protein predicted: Swiss-Prot protein existence level 4. From Escherichia coli.
   3088..3712    -  CDS            TcR (fragment): tetracycline efflux protein; tet; confers resistance to tetracycline
   3727..3748    -  protein_bind   CAP binding site: CAP binding activates transcription in the presence of cAMP. E. coli catabolite activator protein
   3761..4843    -  CDS            lacI: lac repressor; lacI; The lac repressor binds to the lac operator to inhibit transcription in E. coli. This inhibition can be relieved by adding lactose or isopropyl-β-D-thiogalactopyranoside (IPTG).
   4844..4921    -  promoter       lacI promoter: lacI
   4929..5208    -  CDS            TcR (fragment): tetracycline efflux protein; tet; confers resistance to tetracycline
   5230..5248    +  promoter       T7 promoter: promoter for bacteriophage T7 RNA polymerase
   5249..5273    +  protein_bind   lac operator: The lac repressor binds to the lac operator to inhibit transcription in E. coli. This inhibition can be relieved by adding lactose or isopropyl-β-D-thiogalactopyranoside (IPTG). lac repressor encoded by lacI
   5288..5310    +  RBS            RBS: efficient ribosome binding site from bacteriophage T7 gene 10 (Olins and Rangwala, 1989)
   5321..6417    +  CDS            MBP (fragment): maltose binding protein from E. coli; malE (mutated); This version of the gene does not encode a signal sequence, so MBP will remain in the cytosol.
   6463..6558    +  CDS            4E-T (fragment): 4ET_DROME - Experimental evidence at protein level: Swiss-Prot protein existence level 1. eIF4E1-binding protein that regulates translation and stability of mRNAs in processing bodies (P-bodies) (By similarity). Probably plays a role in P-bodies to coordinate the storage of translationally inactive mRNAs in the cytoplasm and prevent their degradation (By similarity). Acts as a binding platform for multiple RNA-binding proteins. Required for the formation of P-bodies (By similarity). From Drosophila melanogaster (Fruit fly).
   6583..6740    +  CDS            GB1 (fragment): B1 domain of Streptococcal protein G effective as a solubilizing fusion partner (Cheng and Patel, 2004)
   6745..6768    +  CDS            SET1 (fragment): solubility-enhancement tag derived from T7 phage gene 10B
   6776..6823    +  terminator     T7 terminator: transcription terminator for bacteriophage T7 RNA polymerase
   6846..6950    -  CDS            TcR (fragment): tetracycline efflux protein; tet; confers resistance to tetracycline
   6998..7026    -  promoter       tet promoter: E. coli promoter for tetracycline efflux protein gene
>Addgene plasmid #148256 | pnEA-NpM-Dm4E-T_9-44-F41DW42D-GB1_AA | depositor full sequence | sequence record 290704 | Full Sequence
TTCTTGAAGACGAAAGGGCCTCGTGATACGCCTATTTTTATAGGTTAATGTCATGATAATAATGGTTTCT
TAGACGTCAGGTGGCACTTTTCGGGGAAATGTGCGCGGAACCCCTATTTGTTTATTTTTCTAAATACATT
CAAATATGTATCCGCTCATGAGACAATAACCCTGATAAATGCTTCAATAATATTGAAAAAGGAAGAGTAT
GAGTATTCAACATTTCCGTGTCGCCCTTATTCCCTTTTTTGCGGCATTTTGCCTTCCTGTTTTTGCTCAC
CCAGAAACGCTGGTGAAAGTAAAAGATGCTGAAGATCAGTTGGGTGCACGAGTGGGTTACATCGAACTGG
ATCTCAACAGCGGTAAGATCCTTGAGAGTTTTCGCCCCGAAGAACGTTTTCCAATGATGAGCACTTTTAA
AGTTCTGCTATGTGGCGCGGTATTATCCCGTGTTGACGCCGGGCAAGAGCAACTCGGTCGCCGCATACAC
TATTCTCAGAATGACTTGGTTGAGTACTCACCAGTCACAGAAAAGCATCTTACGGATGGCATGACAGTAA
GAGAATTATGCAGTGCTGCCATAACCATGAGTGATAACACTGCGGCCAACTTACTTCTGACAACGATCGG
AGGACCGAAGGAGCTAACCGCTTTTTTGCACAACATGGGGGATCATGTAACTCGCCTTGATCGTTGGGAA
CCGGAGCTGAATGAAGCCATACCAAACGACGAGCGTGACACCACGATGCCTGCAGCAATGGCAACAACGT
TGCGCAAACTATTAACTGGCGAACTACTTACTCTAGCTTCCCGGCAACAATTAATAGACTGGATGGAGGC
GGATAAAGTTGCAGGACCACTTCTGCGCTCGGCCCTTCCGGCTGGCTGGTTTATTGCTGATAAATCTGGA
GCCGGTGAGCGTGGGTCTCGCGGTATCATTGCAGCACTGGGGCCAGATGGTAAGCCCTCCCGTATCGTAG
TTATCTACACGACGGGGAGTCAGGCAACTATGGATGAACGAAATAGACAGATCGCTGAGATAGGTGCCTC
ACTGATTAAGCATTGGTAACTGTCAGACCAAGTTTACTCATATATACTTTAGATTGATTTAAAACTTCAT
TTTTAATTTAAAAGGATCTAGGTGAAGATCCTTTTTGATAATCTCATGACCAAAATCCCTTAACGTGAGT
TTTCGTTCCACTGAGCGTCAGACCCCGTAGAAAAGATCAAAGGATCTTCTTGAGATCCTTTTTTTCTGCG
CGTAATCTGCTGCTTGCAAACAAAAAAACCACCGCTACCAGCGGTGGTTTGTTTGCCGGATCAAGAGCTA
CCAACTCTTTTTCCGAAGGTAACTGGCTTCAGCAGAGCGCAGATACCAAATACTGTCCTTCTAGTGTAGC
CGTAGTTAGGCCACCACTTCAAGAACTCTGTAGCACCGCCTACATACCTCGCTCTGCTAATCCTGTTACC
AGTGGCTGCTGCCAGTGGCGATAAGTCGTGTCTTACCGGGTTGGACTCAAGACGATAGTTACCGGATAAG
GCGCAGCGGTCGGGCTGAACGGGGGGTTCGTGCACACAGCCCAGCTTGGAGCGAACGACCTACACCGAAC
TGAGATACCTACAGCGTGAGCTATGAGAAAGCGCCACGCTTCCCGAAGGGAGAAAGGCGGACAGGTATCC
GGTAAGCGGCAGGGTCGGAACAGGAGAGCGCACGAGGGAGCTTCCAGGGGGAAACGCCTGGTATCTTTAT
AGTCCTGTCGGGTTTCGCCACCTCTGACTTGAGCGTCGATTTTTGTGATGCTCGTCAGGGGGGCGGAGCC
TATGGAAAAACGCCAGCAACGCGGCCTTTTTACGGTTCCTGGCCTTTTGCTGGCCTTTTGCTCACATGTT
CTTTCCTGCGTTATCCCCTGATTCTGTGGATAACCGTATTACCGCCTTTGAGTGAGCTGATACCGCTCGC
CGCAGCCGAACGACCGAGCGCAGCGAGTCAGTGAGCGAGGAAGCGGAAGAGCGCCTGATGCGGTATTTTC
TCCTTACGCATCTGTGCGGTATTTCACACCGCATATATGGTGCACTCTCAGTACAATCTGCTCTGATGCC
GCATAGTTAAGCCAGTATACACTCCGCTATCGCTACGTGACTGGGTCATGGCTGCGCCCCGACACCCGCC
AACACCCGCTGACGCGCCCTGACGGGCTTGTCTGCTCCCGGCATCCGCTTACAGACAAGCTGTGACCGTC
TCCGGGAGCTGCATGTGTCAGAGGTTTTCACCGTCATCACCGAAACGCGCGAGGCAGCTGCGGTAAAGCT
CATCAGCGTGGTCGTGAAGCGATTCACAGATGTCTGCCTGTTCATCCGCGTCCAGCTCGTTGAGTTTCTC
CAGAAGCGTTAATGTCTGGCTTCTGATAAAGCGGGCCATGTTAAGGGCGGTTTTTTCCTGTTTGGTCACT
GATGCCTCCGTGTAAGGGGGATTTCTGTTCATGGGGGTAATGATACCGATGAAACGAGAGAGGATGCTCA
CGATACGGGTTACTGATGATGAACATGCCCGGTTACTGGAACGTTGTGAGGGTAAACAACTGGCGGTATG
GATGCGGCGGGACCAGAGAAAAATCACTCAGGGTCAATGCCAGCGCTTCGTTAATACAGATGTAGGTGTT
CCACAGGGTAGCCAGCAGCATCCTGCGATGCAGATCCGGAACATAATGGTGCAGGGCGCTGACTTCCGCG
TTTCCAGACTTTACGAAACACGGAAACCGAAGACCATTCATGTTGTTGCTCAGGTCGCAGACGTTTTGCA
GCAGCAGTCGCTTCACGTTCGCTCGCGTATCGGTGATTCATTCTGCTAACCAGTAAGGCAACCCCGCCAG
CCTAGCCGGGTCCTCAACGACAGGAGCACGATCATGCGCACCCGTGGCCAGGACCCAACGCTGCCCGAGA
TGCGCCGCGTGCGGCTGCTGGAGATGGCGGACGCGATGGATATGTTCTGCCAAGGGTTGGTTTGCGCATT
CACAGTTCTCCGCAAGAATTGATTGGCTCCAATTCTTGGAGTGGTGAATCCGTTAGCGAGGTGCCGCCGG
CTTCCATTCAGGTCGAGGTGGCCCGGCTCCATGCACCGCGACGCAACGCGGGGAGGCAGACAAGGTATAG
GGCGGCGCCTACAATCCATGCCAACCCGTTCCATGTGCTCGCCGAGGCGGCATAAATCGCCGTGACGATC
AGCGGTCCAGTGATCGAAGTTAGGCTGGTAAGAGCCGCGAGCGATCCTTGAAGCTGTCCCTGATGGTCGT
CATCTACCTGCCTGGACAGCATGGCCTGCAACGCGGGCATCCCGATGCCGCCGGAAGCGAGAAGAATCAT
AATGGGGAAGGCCATCCAGCCTCGCGTCGCGAACGCCAGCAAGACGTAGCCCAGCGCGTCGGCCGCCATG
CCGGCGATAATGGCCTGCTTCTCGCCGAAACGTTTGGTGGCGGGACCAGTGACGAAGGCTTGAGCGAGGG
CGTGCAAGATTCCGAATACCGCAAGCGACAGGCCGATCATCGTCGCGCTCCAGCGAAAGCGGTCCTCGCC
GAAAATGACCCAGAGCGCTGCCGGCACCTGTCCTACGAGTTGCATGATAAAGAAGACAGTCATAAGTGCG
GCGACGATAGTCATGCCCCGCGCCCACCGGAAGGAGCTGACTGGGTTGAAGGCTCTCAAGGGCATCGGTC
GAGATCCCGGTGCCTAATGAGTGAGCTAACTTACATTAATTGCGTTGCGCTCACTGCCCGCTTTCCAGTC
GGGAAACCTGTCGTGCCAGCTGCATTAATGAATCGGCCAACGCGCGGGGAGAGGCGGTTTGCGTATTGGG
CGCCAGGGTGGTTTTTCTTTTCACCAGTGAGACGGGCAACAGCTGATTGCCCTTCACCGCCTGGCCCTGA
GAGAGTTGCAGCAAGCGGTCCACGCTGGTTTGCCCCAGCAGGCGAAAATCCTGTTTGATGGTGGTTAACG
GCGGGATATAACATGAGCTGTCTTCGGTATCGTCGTATCCCACTACCGAGATATCCGCACCAACGCGCAG
CCCGGACTCGGTAATGGCGCGCATTGCGCCCAGCGCCATCTGATCGTTGGCAACCAGCATCGCAGTGGGA
ACGATGCCCTCATTCAGCATTTGCATGGTTTGTTGAAAACCGGACATGGCACTCCAGTCGCCTTCCCGTT
CCGCTATCGGCTGAATTTGATTGCGAGTGAGATATTTATGCCAGCCAGCCAGACGCAGACGCGCCGAGAC
AGAACTTAATGGGCCCGCTAACAGCGCGATTTGCTGGTGACCCAATGCGACCAGATGCTCCACGCCCAGT
CGCGTACCGTCTTCATGGGAGAAAATAATACTGTTGATGGGTGTCTGGTCAGAGACATCAAGAAATAACG
CCGGAACATTAGTGCAGGCAGCTTCCACAGCAATGGCATCCTGGTCATCCAGCGGATAGTTAATGATCAG
CCCACTGACGCGTTGCGCGAGAAGATTGTGCACCGCCGCTTTACAGGCTTCGACGCCGCTTCGTTCTACC
ATCGACACCACCACGCTGGCACCCAGTTGATCGGCGCGAGATTTAATCGCCGCGACAATTTGCGACGGCG
CGTGCAGGGCCAGACTGGAGGTGGCAACGCCAATCAGCAACGACTGTTTGCCCGCCAGTTGTTGTGCCAC
GCGGTTGGGAATGTAATTCAGCTCCGCCATCGCCGCTTCCACTTTTTCCCGCGTTTTCGCAGAAACGTGG
CTGGCCTGGTTCACCACGCGGGAAACGGTCTGATAAGAGACACCGGCATACTCTGCGACATCGTATAACG
TTACTGGTTTCACATTCACCACCCTGAATTGACTCTCTTCCGGGCGCTATCATGCCATACCGCGAAAGGT
TTTGCGCCATTCGATGGTGTCCGGGATCTCGACGCTCTCCCTTATGCGACTCCTGCATTAGGAAGCAGCC
CAGTAGTAGGTTGAGGCCGTTGAGCACCGCCGCCGCAAGGAATGGTGCATGCAAGGAGATGGCGCCCAAC
AGTCCCCCGGCCACGGGGCCTGCCACCATACCCACGCCGAAACAAGCGCTCATGAGCCCGAAGTGGCGAG
CCCGATCTTCCCCATCGGTGATGTCGGCGATATAGGCGCCAGCAACCGCACCTGTGGCGCCGGTGATGCC
GGCCACGATGCGTCCGGCGTAGAGGATCGAGATCTCGATCCCGCGAAATTAATACGACTCACTATAGGGG
AATTGTGAGCGGATAACAATTCCCCACTAGTAATAATTTTGTTTAACTTTAAGAAGGAGATATACCATGG
AAACTGAAGAAGGTAAACTGGTAATCTGGATTAACGGCGATAAAGGCTATAACGGTCTCGCTGAAGTCGG
TAAGAAATTCGAGAAAGATACCGGAATTAAAGTCACCGTTGAGCATCCGGATAAACTGGAAGAGAAATTC
CCACAGGTTGCGGCAACTGGCGATGGCCCTGACATTATCTTCTGGGCACACGACCGCTTTGGTGGCTACG
CTCAATCTGGCCTGTTGGCTGAAATCACCCCGGACAAAGCGTTCCAGGACAAGCTGTATCCGTTTACCTG
GGATGCCGTACGTTACAACGGCAAGCTGATTGCTTACCCGATCGCTGTTGAAGCGTTATCGCTGATTTAT
AACAAAGACCTGCTGCCGAACCCGCCAAAAACCTGGGAAGAGATCCCGGCGCTGGATAAAGAACTGAAAG
CGAAAGGTAAGAGCGCCCTGATGTTCAACCTGCAAGAACCGTACTTCACCTGGCCGCTGATTGCTGCTGA
CGGGGGTTATGCGTTCAAGTATGAAAACGGCAAGTACGACATTAAAGACGTGGGCGTGGATAACGCTGGC
GCGAAAGCGGGTCTGACCTTCCTGGTTGACCTGATTAAAAACAAACACATGAATGCAGACACCGATTACT
CCATCGCAGAAGCTGCCTTTAATAAAGGCGAAACAGCGATGACCATCAACGGCCCGTGGGCATGGTCCAA
CATCGACACCAGCAAAGTGAATTATGGTGTAACGGTACTGCCGACCTTCAAGGGTCAACCATCCAAACCG
TTCGTTGGCGTGCTGAGCGCAGGTATTAACGCCGCCAGTCCGAACAAAGAGCTGGCAAAAGAGTTCCTCG
AAAACTATCTGCTGACTGATGAAGGTCTGGAAGCGGTTAATAAAGACAAACCGCTGGGTGCCGTAGCGCT
GAAGTCTTACGAGGAAGAGTTGGCGAAAGATCCACGTATTGCCGCCACGATGGAAAACGCCCAGAAAGGT
GAAATCATGCCGAACATCCCGCAGATGTCCGCTTTCTGGTATGCCGTGCGTACTGCGGTGATCAACGCCG
CCAGCGGTCGTCAGACTGTCGATGAAGCCCTTAAAGACGCGCAGACTGGTACCGGCAGCGGCCTGGAAGT
TCTGTTCCAGGGGCCCCATATGAGGTACTCGAAAGTAGACCTGTTAGCTCTAAGATATGAAGGTAAAAGT
CGACAGCGCCCGCAATGTTCAACACGACTTGAATTGCAGACGCTAGGTGACGACAAAATTGCTAGCATGC
AGTACAAACTTATCCTGAACGGTAAAACCCTGAAAGGTGAAACCACCACCGAAGCTGTTGACGCTGCTAC
CGCGGAAAAAGTTTTCAAACAGTACGCTAACGACAACGGTGTTGACGGTGAATGGACCTACGACGACGCT
ACCAAAACCTACACCGTAACGGAATGAGTTGGCTGCTGCCACCGCTGAGCAATAACTAGCATAACCCCTT
GGGGCCTCTAAACGGGTCTTGAGGGGTTTTTTGCTGAAAGGAGGAACTATATCCGGATATCCCGCAAGAG
GCCCGGCAGTACCGGCATAACCAAGCCTATGCCTACAGCATCCAGGGTGACGGTGCCGAGGATGACGATG
AGCGCATTGTTAGATTTCATACACGGTGCCTGACTGCGTTAGCAATTTAACTGTGATAAACTACCGCATT
AAAGCTTATCGATGATAAGCTGTCAAACATGAGAA
